>Addgene plasmid #52183 | SMR3B-bio-His | depositor full sequence | sequence record 80946 | SMR3B-bio-His sequence 6875 bps
GTCGACCTCCATCACGGCCTATAAGAGTGAGGGGGAGTCAGCGGAGTTCTCCTTCCCACTCAACCTTGGA
GAGGAAAGCCTGCAGGGAGAGTTGAGATGGAAGGCAGAGAAGGCTCCTTCTTCCCAGTCCTGGATCACCT
TCTCCCTAAAGAACCAAAAGGTGTCTGTGCAGAAGTCTACTAGCAACCCCAAGTTCCAGCTGTCCGAAAC
GCTCCCACTCACCCTTCAGATACCCCAGGTCTCCCTTCAGTTTGCTGGTTCTGGCAACCTGACCCTGACT
CTGGACAGAGGGATACTGTATCAGGAAGTGAACCTGGTGGTGATGAAAGTGACTCAGCCCGACAGCAACA
CTTTGACCTGTGAGGTGATGGGACCCACCTCACCCAAGATGAGACTGATCTTGAAGCAGGAGAATCAGGA
GGCCAGGGTCTCCAGGCAGGAGAAAGTGATTCAAGTGCAGGCCCCTGAAGCAGGGGTGTGGCAATGTCTA
CTGAGTGAAGGTGAAGAGGTCAAGATGGACTCCAAGATCCAGGTTTTATCCAAAGGGTTGAATTCCGGCA
GCCTGCACCACATCCTGGACGCCCAGAAGATGCTGTGGAACCACAGGGACAGGAACCTGCCTCCTCTGGC
CCCTCTGGGCCCCCACCACCATCACCACCATTGAGTCTAGACACGTGATTAATTAAGGATCCCCCGACCT
CGACCTCTGGCTAATAAAGGAAATTTATTTTCATTGCAATAGTGTGTTGGAATTTTTTGTGTCTCTCACT
CGGAAGGACATATGGGAGGGCAAATCATTTGGTCGAGATCCCTCGGAGATCTCTAGCTAGAGGATCGATC
CCCGCCCCGGACGAACTAAACCTGACTACGACATCTCTGCCCCTTCTTCGCGGGGCAGTGCATGTAATCC
CTTCAGTTGGTTGGTACAACTTGCCAACTGGGCCCTGTTCCACATGTGACACGGGGGGGGACCAAACACA
AAGGGGTTCTCTGACTGTAGTTGACATCCTTATAAATGGATGTGCACATTTGCCAACACTGAGTGGCTTT
CATCCTGGAGCAGACTTTGCAGTCTGTGGACTGCAACACAACATTGCCTTTATGTGTAACTCTTGGCTGA
AGCTCTTACACCAATGCTGGGGGACATGTACCTCCCAGGGGCCCAGGAAGACTACGGGAGGCTACACCAA
CGTCAATCAGAGGGGCCTGTGTAGCTACCGATAAGCGGACCCTCAAGAGGGCATTAGCAATAGTGTTTAT
AAGGCCCCCTTGTTAACCCTAAACGGGTAGCATATGCTTCCCGGGTAGTAGTATATACTATCCAGACTAA
CCCTAATTCAATAGCATATGTTACCCAACGGGAAGCATATGCTATCGAATTAGGGTTAGTAAAAGGGTCC
TAAGGAACAGCGATATCTCCCACCCCATGAGCTGTCACGGTTTTATTTACATGGGGTCAGGATTCCACGA
GGGTAGTGAACCATTTTAGTCACAAGGGCAGTGGCTGAAGATCAAGGAGCGGGCAGTGAACTCTCCTGAA
TCTTCGCCTGCTTCTTCATTCTCCTTCGTTTAGCTAATAGAATAACTGCTGAGTTGTGAACAGTAAGGTG
TATGTGAGGTGCTCGAAAACAAGGTTTCAGGTGACGCCCCCAGAATAAAATTTGGACGGGGGGTTCAGTG
GTGGCATTGTGCTATGACACCAATATAACCCTCACAAACCCCTTGGGCAATAAATACTAGTGTAGGAATG
AAACATTCTGAATATCTTTAACAATAGAAATCCATGGGGTGGGGACAAGCCGTAAAGACTGGATGTCCAT
CTCACACGAATTTATGGCTATGGGCAACACATAATCCTAGTGCAATATGATACTGGGGTTATTAAGATGT
GTCCCAGGCAGGGACCAAGACAGGTGAACCATGTTGTTACACTCTATTTGTAACAAGGGGAAAGAGAGTG
GACGCCGACAGCAGCGGACTCCACTGGTTGTCTCTAACACCCCCGAAAATTAAACGGGGCTCCACGCCAA
TGGGGCCCATAAACAAAGACAAGTGGCCACTCTTTTTTTTGAAATTGTGGAGTGGGGGCACGCGTCAGCC
CCCACACGCCGCCCTGCGGTTTTGGACTGTAAAATAAGGGTGTAATAACTTGGCTGATTGTAACCCCGCT
AACCACTGCGGTCAAACCACTTGCCCACAAAACCACTAATGGCACCCCGGGGAATACCTGCATAAGTAGG
TGGGCGGGCCAAGATAGGGGCGCGATTGCTGCGATCTGGAGGACAAATTACACACACTTGCGCCTGAGCG
CCAAGCACAGGGTTGTTGGTCCTCATATTCACGAGGTCGCTGAGAGCACGGTGGGCTAATGTTGCCATGG
GTAGCATATACTACCCAAATATCTGGATAGCATATGCTATCCTAATCTATATCTGGGTAGCATAGGCTAT
CCTAATCTATATCTGGGTAGCATATGCTATCCTAATCTATATCTGGGTAGTATATGCTATCCTAATTTAT
ATCTGGGTAGCATAGGCTATCCTAATCTATATCTGGGTAGCATATGCTATCCTAATCTATATCTGGGTAG
TATATGCTATCCTAATCTGTATCCGGGTAGCATATGCTATCCTAATAGAGATTAGGGTAGTATATGCTAT
CCTAATTTATATCTGGGTAGCATATACTACCCAAATATCTGGATAGCATATGCTATCCTAATCTATATCT
GGGTAGCATATGCTATCCTAATCTATATCTGGGTAGCATAGGCTATCCTAATCTATATCTGGGTAGCATA
TGCTATCCTAATCTATATCTGGGTAGTATATGCTATCCTAATTTATATCTGGGTAGCATAGGCTATCCTA
ATCTATATCTGGGTAGCATATGCTATCCTAATCTATATCTGGGTAGTATATGCTATCCTAATCTGTATCC
GGGTAGCATATGCTATCCTCATGATAAGCTGTCAAACATGAGAATTTTCTTGAAGACGAAAGGGCCTCGT
GATACGCCTATTTTTATAGGTTAATGTCATGATAATAATGGTTTCTTAGACGTCAGGTGGCACTTTTCGG
GGAAATGTGCGCGGAACCCCTATTTGTTTATTTTTCTAAATACATTCAAATATGTATCCGCTCATGAGAC
AATAACCCTGATAAATGCTTCAATAATATTGAAAAAGGAAGAGTATGAGTATTCAACATTTCCGTGTCGC
CCTTATTCCCTTTTTTGCGGCATTTTGCCTTCCTGTTTTTGCTCACCCAGAAACGCTGGTGAAAGTAAAA
GATGCTGAAGATCAGTTGGGTGCACGAGTGGGTTACATCGAACTGGATCTCAACAGCGGTAAGATCCTTG
AGAGTTTTCGCCCCGAAGAACGTTTTCCAATGATGAGCACTTTTAAAGTTCTGCTATGTGGCGCGGTATT
ATCCCGTGTTGACGCCGGGCAAGAGCAACTCGGTCGCCGCATACACTATTCTCAGAATGACTTGGTTGAG
TACTCACCAGTCACAGAAAAGCATCTTACGGATGGCATGACAGTAAGAGAATTATGCAGTGCTGCCATAA
CCATGAGTGATAACACTGCGGCCAACTTACTTCTGACAACGATCGGAGGACCGAAGGAGCTAACCGCTTT
TTTGCACAACATGGGGGATCATGTAACTCGCCTTGATCGTTGGGAACCGGAGCTGAATGAAGCCATACCA
AACGACGAGCGTGACACCACGATGCCTGCAGCAATGGCAACAACGTTGCGCAAACTATTAACTGGCGAAC
TACTTACTCTAGCTTCCCGGCAACAATTAATAGACTGGATGGAGGCGGATAAAGTTGCAGGACCACTTCT
GCGCTCGGCCCTTCCGGCTGGCTGGTTTATTGCTGATAAATCTGGAGCCGGTGAGCGTGGGTCTCGCGGT
ATCATTGCAGCACTGGGGCCAGATGGTAAGCCCTCCCGTATCGTAGTTATCTACACGACGGGGAGTCAGG
CAACTATGGATGAACGAAATAGACAGATCGCTGAGATAGGTGCCTCACTGATTAAGCATTGGTAACTGTC
AGACCAAGTTTACTCATATATACTTTAGATTGATTTAAAACTTCATTTTTAATTTAAAAGGATCTAGGTG
AAGATCCTTTTTGATAATCTCATGACCAAAATCCCTTAACGTGAGTTTTCGTTCCACTGAGCGTCAGACC
CCGTAGAAAAGATCAAAGGATCTTCTTGAGATCCTTTTTTTCTGCGCGTAATCTGCTGCTTGCAAACAAA
AAAACCACCGCTACCAGCGGTGGTTTGTTTGCCGGATCAAGAGCTACCAACTCTTTTTCCGAAGGTAACT
GGCTTCAGCAGAGCGCAGATACCAAATACTGTTCTTCTAGTGTAGCCGTAGTTAGGCCACCACTTCAAGA
ACTCTGTAGCACCGCCTACATACCTCGCTCTGCTAATCCTGTTACCAGTGGCTGCTGCCAGTGGCGATAA
GTCGTGTCTTACCGGGTTGGACTCAAGACGATAGTTACCGGATAAGGCGCAGCGGTCGGGCTGAACGGGG
GGTTCGTGCACACAGCCCAGCTTGGAGCGAACGACCTACACCGAACTGAGATACCTACAGCGTGAGCTAT
GAGAAAGCGCCACGCTTCCCGAAGGGAGAAAGGCGGACAGGTATCCGGTAAGCGGCAGGGTCGGAACAGG
AGAGCGCACGAGGGAGCTTCCAGGGGGAAACGCCTGGTATCTTTATAGTCCTGTCGGGTTTCGCCACCTC
TGACTTGAGCGTCGATTTTTGTGATGCTCGTCAGGGGGGCGGAGCCTATGGAAAAACGCCAGCAACGCGG
CCTTTTTACGGTTCCTGGCCTTTTGCTGGCCTTTTGCTCACATGTTCTTTCCTGCGTTATCCCCTGATTC
TGTGGATAACCGTATTACCGCCTTTGAGTGAGCTGATACCGCTCGCCGCAGCCGAACGACCGAGCGCAGC
GAGTCAGTGAGCGAGGAAGCGGAAGAGCGCCCAATACGCAAACCGCCTCTCCCCGCGCGTTGGCCGATTC
ATTAATGCAGCTGGCACGACAGGTTTCCCGACTGGAAAGCGGGCAGTGAGCGCAACGCAATTAATGTGAG
TTAGCTCACTCATTAGGCACCCCAGGCTTTACACTTTATGCTTCCGGCTCGTATGTTGTGTGGAATTGTG
AGCGGATAACAATTTCACACAGGAAACAGCTATGACCATGATTACGCCAAGCTCTAGCTAGAGGTCGACC
AATTCTCATGTTTGACAGCTTATCATCGCAGATCCGGGCAACGTTGTTGCCATTGCTGCAGGCGCAGAAC
TGGTAGGTATGGAAGATCTATACATTGAATCAATATTGGCAATTAGCCATATTAGTCATTGGTTATATAG
CATAAATCAATATTGGCTATTGGCCATTGCATACGTTGTATCTATATCATAATATGTACATTTATATTGG
CTCATGTCCAATATGACCGCCATGTTGACATTGATTATTGACTAGTTATTAATAGTAATCAATTACGGGG
TCATTAGTTCATAGCCCATATATGGAGTTCCGCGTTACATAACTTACGGTAAATGGCCCGCCTGGCTGAC
CGCCCAACGACCCCCGCCCATTGACGTCAATAATGACGTATGTTCCCATAGTAACGCCAATAGGGACTTT
CCATTGACGTCAATGGGTGGAGTATTTACGGTAAACTGCCCACTTGGCAGTACATCAAGTGTATCATATG
CCAAGTCCGCCCCCTATTGACGTCAATGACGGTAAATGGCCCGCCTGGCATTATGCCCAGTACATGACCT
TACGGGACTTTCCTACTTGGCAGTACATCTACGTATTAGTCATCGCTATTACCATGGTGATGCGGTTTTG
GCAGTACACCAATGGGCGTGGATAGCGGTTTGACTCACGGGGATTTCCAAGTCTCCACCCCATTGACGTC
AATGGGAGTTTGTTTTGGCACCAAAATCAACGGGACTTTCCAAAATGTCGTAATAACCCCGCCCCGTTGA
CGCAAATGGGCGGTAGGCGTGTACGGTGGGAGGTCTATATAAGCAGAGCTCGTTTAGTGAACCGTCAGAT
CCTCACTCTCTTCCGCATCGCTGTCTGCGAGGGCCAGCTGTTGGGCTCGCGGTTGAGGACAAACTCTTCG
CGGTCTTTCCAGTACTCTTGGATCGGAAACCCGTCGGCCTCCGAACGGTACTCCGCCACCGAGGGACCTG
AGCGAGTCCGCATCGACCGGATCGGAAAACCTCTCGAGAAAGGCGTCTAACCAGTCACAGTCGCAAGGTA
GGCTGAGCACCGTGGCGGGCGGCAGCGGGTGGCGGTCGGGGTTGTTTCTGGCGGAGGTGCTGCTGATGAT
GTAATTAAAGTAGGCGGTCTTGAGACGGCGGATGGTCGAGGTGAGGTGTGGCAGGCTTGAGATCCAGCTG
TTGGGGTGAGTACTCCCTCTCAAAAGCGGGCATTACTTCTGCGCTAAGATTGTCAGTTTCCAAAAACGAG
GAGGATTTGATATTCACCTGGCCCGATCTGGCCATACACTTGAGTGACAATGACATCCACTTTGCCTTTC
TCTCCACAGGTGTCCACTCCCAGGTCCAAGTTTAAACTGCGGCCGCCACCATGGCCAGCCTGACCTGGAT
TCTGGGACTGTGGGCCCTGGCCGCCTGTTTTACCCCTGGCGAGAGCCAGAGAGGCCCCAGAGGCCCTTAC
CCTCCTGGACCTCTGGCCCCTCCCCAGCCTTTTGGCCCTGGCTTCGTGCCTCCTCCCCCTCCTCCTCCAT
ACGGCCCTGGCAGAATCCCTCCTCCACCCCCAGCCCCTTACGGCCCAGGCATCTTCCCTCCCCCACCTCC
ACAGCCTGGCGCGCC
Features (pLannotate 1.2.2; 19 found; start..end, strand, type, name):
    713..768     +  polyA_signal   β-globin poly(A) signal: rabbit β-globin polyadenylation signal (Gil and Proudfoot, 1987)
   1282..2963    -  rep_origin     oriP (fragment): Epstein-Barr virus oriP replication origin (Yates et al., 2000)
   3090..3194    +  promoter       AmpR promoter: bla
   3195..4055    +  CDS            AmpR: β-lactamase; bla; confers resistance to ampicillin, carbenicillin, and related antibiotics
   4226..4814    +  rep_origin     ori: high-copy-number ColE1/pMB1/pBR322/pUC origin of replication
   4997..5089    +  CDS            lacI (fragment): lac repressor; lacI; The lac repressor binds to the lac operator to inhibit transcription in E. coli. This inhibition can be relieved by adding lactose or isopropyl-β-D-thiogalactopyranoside (IPTG).
   5102..5123    +  protein_bind   CAP binding site: CAP binding activates transcription in the presence of cAMP. E. coli catabolite activator protein
   5138..5168    +  promoter       lac promoter: promoter for the E. coli lac operon
   5176..5192    +  protein_bind   lac operator: The lac repressor binds to the lac operator to inhibit transcription in E. coli. This inhibition can be relieved by adding lactose or isopropyl-β-D-thiogalactopyranoside (IPTG). lac repressor encoded by lacI
   5262..5278    +  promoter       tet promoter (fragment): E. coli promoter for tetracycline efflux protein gene
   5288..5313    -  CDS            bla(M) (fragment): β-lactamase lacking the signal sequence; bla(M); allows cytosolic expression of β-lactamase
   5487..5866    +  enhancer       CMV enhancer: human cytomegalovirus immediate early enhancer
   5868..6067    +  promoter       CMV promoter: human cytomegalovirus (CMV) immediate early promoter
   6135..6173    +  misc_feature   Ad SA (fragment): adenovirus major late transcript splice acceptor (Friedrich and Soriano, 1991)
   6206..6415    -  CDS            PTP (fragment): TERM_ADE02 - Experimental evidence at protein level: Swiss-Prot protein existence level 1. Protein covalently bound to the viral DNA that acts as a primer for viral genomic replication by DNA strand displacement. Assembles on the viral origin of replication in an initiation complex with viral polymerase, DBP, host NFIA and host POU2F1/OCT1. During initiation, the polymerase covalently couples the first dCTP with Ser- 580 of pTP. The terminal protein stimulates the template activity over 20 fold compared to protein-free templates. Neo-synthesized viral genomes are linked to two preterminal prot
   6446..6535    +  intron         chimeric intron (fragment): chimera between introns from adenovirus and immunoglobulin heavy chain genes
   6554..6600    +  CDS            IgH signal sequence (fragment): signal sequence from the mouse immunoglobulin heavy chain variable region
   6631..6777    +  CDS            SMR3B (fragment): SMR3B_HUMAN - Also known as PBII, PRL3, PROL3. Experimental evidence at protein level: Swiss-Prot protein existence level 1. From Homo sapiens (Human).
   6868..553     +  CDS            Cd4 (fragment) (across the origin): CD4_RAT - Experimental evidence at protein level: Swiss-Prot protein existence level 1. Integral membrane glycoprotein that plays an essential role in the immune response and serves multiple functions in responses against both external and internal offenses. In T-cells, functions primarily as a coreceptor for MHC class II molecule:peptide complex. The antigens presented by class II peptides are derived from extracellular proteins while class I peptides are derived from cytosolic proteins. Interacts simultaneously with the T-cell receptor (TCR) and the MHC class II presented by antigen presenti
