[The description below was written by a language model from this plasmid's Addgene catalogue record, the feature table of its GenBank file and pLannotate feature annotations shown in this document.]
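Description:
SMR3B-bio-His is a mammalian expression plasmid built on the pTT3 backbone, designed to produce a soluble, tagged recombinant form of human SMR3B (submaxillary gland androgen-regulated protein 3B) by transient transfection. It is propagated in E. coli through a high-copy ColE1/pUC-type origin with ampicillin selection (AmpR, β-lactamase). It also carries a fragment of the Epstein-Barr virus oriP, which in pTT-type vectors supports episomal maintenance and higher yields in cells that express EBNA1. Remnants of lac regulatory sequences and other short bacterial fragments in the annotation appear to be backbone leftovers rather than functional parts.

Expression is driven by the CMV immediate-early enhancer and promoter, followed by adenovirus-derived leader and splice sequences and a chimeric intron fragment; the annotated adenoviral "PTP" hit on the opposite strand probably reflects this leader region rather than a real coding payload. The annotation also reports a fragment resembling a mouse immunoglobulin heavy chain signal sequence just upstream of the insert. The chemically synthesised SMR3B insert of about 240 bp sits between retained NotI and AscI sites and is fused in frame at its C terminus to backbone-encoded rat CD4 domains 3+4, an enzymatic biotinylation sequence, a linker and a His tag. A rabbit β-globin polyadenylation signal terminates the transcript. The CD4 tag provides a common antibody epitope, the biotinylation sequence allows oriented capture on streptavidin, and the His tag allows metal-affinity purification. This fits the associated work using protein microarrays to screen extracellular receptor-ligand interactions.

The full-sequence annotation (6,875 nt) differs slightly from the catalogued 6,867 bp. The separate GenBank record covers only a 752 bp partial read, annotating just the 6xHis tag.
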