Addgene plasmid #52183: SMR3B-bio-His
Purpose: Expresses full-length Submaxillary gland androgen-regulated protein 3B precursor ectodomain in mammalian cells. C-terminal rat Cd4d3+4 tag, biotinylation sequence and His tag.
Depositing lab: Gavin Wright. Depositing organization: Wellcome Sanger Institute. Publication: A human platelet receptor protein microarray identifies FcepsilonR1alpha as an activating PEAR1 ligand. Sun Y, Vandenbriele C, Kauskot A, Verhamme P, Hoylaerts MF, Wright GJ. Mol Cell Proteomics. 2015 Feb 23. pii: mcp.M114.046946. 10.1074/mcp.M114.046946 PubMed 25713122.
Backbone
  Vector backbone: pTT3
  Backbone manufacturer: Yves Durocher, NRC
  Backbone size w/o insert (bp): 6627
  Total vector size (bp): 6867
  Modifications to backbone: Rat CD4 d3+4, enzymatic biotinylation sequence, linker and His tag (CD4d3+4-BioLHis).
  Vector type: Mammalian Expression
Growth in bacteria
  Bacterial resistance: Ampicillin, 100 μg/mL
  Growth temperature: 37°C
  Growth strain: Top10
  Copy number: High Copy
Gene/Insert
  Gene/Insert name: SMR3B (alt name: Submaxillary gland androgen-regulated protein 3B precursor)
  Species: H. sapiens (human)
  Insert size (bp): 240
  Entrez Gene: SMR3B (a.k.a. P-B, PBII, PRL3, PROL3, SMR1B)
  Promoter: CMV
  Tag / fusion protein: rat CD4 d3+4 (C terminal on backbone); enzymatic biotinylation sequence (C terminal on backbone); His tag (C terminal on backbone)
  Cloning method: Restriction Enzyme; 5′ cloning site NotI (not destroyed); 3′ cloning site AscI (not destroyed)
  Sequencing primers: 5′ CMV-fwd
Resource information
  A portion of this plasmid was derived from a plasmid made by: Insert was chemically synthesised.
Terms and licenses: Academic/Nonprofit Terms; Industry Terms: Not Available to Industry
Depositor comments: Article ref 168
How to cite: SMR3B-bio-His was a gift from Gavin Wright (Addgene plasmid # 52183 ; http://n2t.net/addgene:52183 ; RRID:Addgene_52183)
