LOCUS       Exported 752 bp ds-DNA linear SYN 12-JUN-2021
DEFINITION  Expresses full-length Submaxillary gland androgen-regulated protein
            3B precursor ectodomain in mammalian cells. C-terminal rat Cd4d3+4
            tag, biotinylation sequence and His tag..
ACCESSION   .
VERSION     .
KEYWORDS    SMR3B-bio-His
SOURCE      synthetic DNA construct
  ORGANISM  synthetic DNA construct
REFERENCE   1 (bases 1 to 752)
  AUTHORS   Sun Y, Vandenbriele C, Kauskot A, Verhamme P, Hoylaerts MF, Wright
            GJ
  TITLE     A human platelet receptor protein microarray identifies
            FcepsilonR1alpha as an activating PEAR1 ligand.
  JOURNAL   Mol Cell Proteomics. 2015 Feb 23. pii: mcp.M114.046946.
  PUBMED    25713122
REFERENCE   2 (bases 1 to 752)
  AUTHORS   .
  TITLE     Direct Submission
  JOURNAL   Exported Jun 12, 2021 from SnapGene Server 1.1.58
            http://www.snapgene.com
FEATURES             Location/Qualifiers
     source          1..752
                     /organism="synthetic DNA construct"
                     /mol_type="other DNA"
     CDS             complement(68..85)
                     /codon_start=1
                     /product="6xHis affinity tag"
                     /label=6xHis
                     /translation="HHHHHH"
ORIGIN
        1 ataaatttcc tttattagcc agaggtcgag gtcgggggat ccttaattaa tcacgtgtct
       61 agactcaatg gtggtgatgg tggtgggggc ccagaggggc cagaggaggc aggttcctgt
      121 ccctgtggtt ccacagcatc ttctgggcgt ccaggatgtg gtgcaggctg ccggaattca
      181 accctttgga taaaacctgg atcttggagt ccatcttgac ctcttcacct tcactcagta
      241 gacattgcca cacccctgct tcaggggcct gcacttgaat cactttctcc tgcctggaga
      301 ccctggcctc ctgattctcc tgcttcaaga tcagtctcat cttgggtgag gtgggtccca
      361 tcacctcaca ggtcaaagtg ttgctgtcgg gctgagtcac tttcatcacc accaggttca
      421 cttcctgata cagtatccct ctgtccagag tcagggtcag gttgccagaa ccagcaaact
      481 gaagggagac ctggggtatc tgaagggtga gtgggagcgt ttcggacagc tggaacttgg
      541 ggttgctagt agacttctgc acagacacct tttggttctt tagggagaag gtgatccagg
      601 actgggaaga aggagccttc tctgccttcc atctcaactc tccctgcagg ctttcctctc
      661 caaggttgag tgggaaggag aactccgctg actccccctc actcttatag gccgtgatgg
      721 aggtcgacgg cgcgccaggc tgtggaggtg gg
//
