>Addgene plasmid #52183 | SMR3B-bio-His | addgene partial sequence | sequence record 93843 | pMT2-F 5'-TTGCCTTTCTCTCCACAGGT-3'
GCGGCCGCCACCATGGCCAGCCTGACCTGGATTCTGGGACTGTGGGCCCTGGCCGCCTGTTTTACCCCTG
GCGAGAGCCAGAGAGGCCCCAGAGGCCCTTACCCTCCTGGACCTCTGGCCCCTCCCCAGCCTTTTGGCCC
TGGCTTCGTGCCTCCTCCCCCTCCTCCTCCATACGGCCCTGGCAGAATCCCTCCTCCACCCCCAGCCCCT
TACGGCCCAGGCATCTTCCCTCCCCCACCTCCACAGCCTGGCGCGCCGTCGACCTCCATCACGGCCTATA
AGAGTGAGGGGGAGTCAGCGGAGTTCTCCTTCCCACTCAACCTTGGAGAGGAAAGCCTGCAGGGAGAGTT
GAGATGGAAGGCAGAGAAGGCTCCTTCTTCCCAGTCCTGGATCACCTTCTCCCTAAAGAACCAAAAGGTG
TCTGTGCAGAAGTCTACTAGCAACCCCAAGTTCCAGCTGTCCGAAACGCTCCCACTCACCCTTCAGATAC
CCCAGGTCTCCCTTCAGTTTGCTGGTTCTGGCAACCTGACCCTGACTCTGGACAGAGGGATACTGTATCA
GGAAGTGAACCTGGTGGTGATGAAAGTGACTCAGCCCGACAGCAACACTTTGACCTGTGAGGTGATGGGA
CCCACCTCACCCAAGATGAGACTGATCTTGAAGCAGGAGAATCAGGAGGCCAGGGTCTCCAGGCAGGAGA
AAGTGATTCAAGTGCAGGCCCCTGAAGCAGGGGTGTGGCAATGTCTACTGAGTGAAGGTGAAGAGGTCAA
GATGGACTCCAAGATCCAGGTTTTATCCAA
